Addgene plasmid #185043: pRAR090-L36
Purpose: J23108(spel), pHP14 stability hairpin, strong RBS, L36 coding region, trrnB
Depositing lab: Julius Lucks. Depositing organization: Northwestern University. Publication: Zur and zinc increase expression of E. coli ribosomal protein L31 through RNA-mediated repression of the repressor L31p. Rasmussen RA, Wang S, Camarillo JM, Sosnowski V, Cho BK, Goo YA, Lucks JB, O'Halloran TV. Nucleic Acids Res. 2022 Dec 9;50(22):12739-12753. doi: 10.1093/nar/gkac1086. PubMed 36533433.
Backbone
  Vector backbone: ColE1
  Vector type: Bacterial Expression
Growth in bacteria
  Bacterial resistance: Ampicillin, 100 μg/mL
  Growth temperature: 37°C
  Growth strain: DH5alpha
  Copy number: High Copy
Gene/Insert
  Gene/Insert name: L36 (alt name: rpmJ)
  Species: E. coli MG1655
  Cloning method: Gibson Cloning
Terms and licenses: Academic/Nonprofit Terms; Industry Terms: Not Available to Industry
How to cite: pRAR090-L36 was a gift from Julius Lucks (Addgene plasmid # 185043 ; http://n2t.net/addgene:185043 ; RRID:Addgene_185043)
