[The description below was written by a language model from this plasmid's Addgene catalogue record and pLannotate feature annotations shown in this document.]
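Description:
pRAR090-L36 is a small (about 3.3 kb) high-copy bacterial expression plasmid built on a ColE1-type backbone for constitutive production of the E. coli ribosomal protein L36 (rpmJ, from strain MG1655). It replicates from a ColE1/pMB1-family origin and is selected with ampicillin through the β-lactamase gene and its native promoter. The backbone also carries non-functional leftovers typical of pUC/pBR322-derived vectors, which appear in the annotation only as fragments: pieces of rop, bom, lacZα, lacI and the pUC multiple cloning site, along with a lac promoter/operator and CAP site lying on the opposite strand downstream of the expression cassette.

According to the depositor's description, the cassette consists of a constitutive Anderson-series promoter, J23108 in a SpeI-containing variant, followed by the pHP14 stability hairpin, a strong ribosome binding site, the L36 coding region and the rrnB terminator. The automated annotation labels the promoter as J23119, most likely because the members of this synthetic promoter family are very similar in sequence; the catalogue entry should be taken as the intended identity. A 5' hairpin such as pHP14 protects the transcript from degradation and helps standardise mRNA stability. The rpmJ open reading frame is annotated in full, and the downstream 5S rRNA segment and rrnB T1 terminator together correspond to the rrnB terminator region. A short match to a fragment of a composite affinity tag lies after the coding sequence, but the record does not indicate that L36 is tagged.

The plasmid comes from work on zinc- and Zur-dependent regulation of E. coli ribosomal proteins, where it presumably served to supply L36 in trans, although the record does not state its specific role.
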