Features (pLannotate 1.2.2; 16 found; start..end, strand, type, name):
     53..157     -  promoter       AmpR promoter: bla
    252..287     +  CDS            rop (fragment): Rop protein, which maintains plasmids at low copy number; rop
    389..488     +  misc_feature   bom (fragment): basis of mobility region from pBR322
    494..647     -  CDS            lacZα (fragment): LacZα fragment of β-galactosidase; lacZ fragment
    676..709     +  promoter       J23119 promoter: bacterial promoter (Registry of Standard Biological Parts BBa J23119)
    771..884     +  CDS            rpmJ (sequence withheld): RL36_ECOLI - Experimental evidence at protein level: Swiss-Prot protein existence level 1. From Escherichia coli (strain K12).
    946..963     +  CDS            capTEV™ (fragment): composite tag for in vivo biotinylation, TEV protease cleavage, and 6xHis tagging
   1070..1185    +  ncRNA          5S rRNA: Accession: RF00001 - 5S ribosomal RNA
   1189..1235    +  terminator     rrnB T1 terminator: transcription terminator T1 from the E. coli rrnB gene
   1284..1318    +  misc_feature   MCS (fragment): pUC18/19 multiple cloning site
   1355..1371    -  protein_bind   lac operator: The lac repressor binds to the lac operator to inhibit transcription in E. coli. This inhibition can be relieved by adding lactose or isopropyl-β-D-thiogalactopyranoside (IPTG). lac repressor encoded by lacI
   1379..1409    -  promoter       lac promoter: promoter for the E. coli lac operon
   1424..1445    -  protein_bind   CAP binding site: CAP binding activates transcription in the presence of cAMP. E. coli catabolite activator protein
   1458..1550    -  CDS            lacI (fragment): lac repressor; lacI; The lac repressor binds to the lac operator to inhibit transcription in E. coli. This inhibition can be relieved by adding lactose or isopropyl-β-D-thiogalactopyranoside (IPTG).
   1732..2320    -  rep_origin     ori: high-copy-number ColE1/pMB1/pBR322/pUC origin of replication
   2491..52      -  CDS            AmpR (across the origin): β-lactamase; bla; confers resistance to ampicillin, carbenicillin, and related antibiotics
>Addgene plasmid #185043 | pRAR090-L36 | addgene full sequence | sequence record 363342 | Addgene NGS Result
AAAATGCCGCAAAAAAGGGAATAAGGGCGACACGGAAATGTTGAATACTCATACTCTTCCTTTTTCAATA
TTATTGAAGCATTTATCAGGGTTATTGTCTCATGAGCGGATACATATTTGAATGTATTTAGAAAAATAAA
CAAATAGGGGTTCCGCGCACATTTCCCCGAAAAGTGCCACCTGACGTCTAAGAAACCATTATTATCATGA
CATTAACCTATAAAAATAGGCGTATCACGAGGCCCTTTCGTCTCGCGCGTTTCGGTGATGACGGTGAAAA
CCTCTGACACATGCAGCTCCCGGAGACGGTCACAGCTTGTCTGTAAGCGGATGCCGGGAGCAGACAAGCC
CGTCAGGGCGCGTCAGCGGGTGTTGGCGGGTGTCGGGGCTGGCTTAACTATGCGGCATCAGAGCAGATTG
TACTGAGAGTGCACCATATGCGGTGTGAAATACCGCACAGATGCGTAAGGAGAAAATACCGCATCAGGCG
CCATTCGCCATTCAGGCTGCGCAACTGTTGGGAAGGGCGATCGGTGCGGGCCTCTTCGCTATTACGCCAG
CTGGCGAAAGGGGGATGTGCTGCAAGGCGATTAAGTTGGGTAACGCCAGGGTTTTCCCAGTCACGACGTT
GTAAAACGACGGCCAGTAAGATCTCGGCTGAATTCTAAAGATCTCTGACAGCTAGCTCAGTCCTAGGTAT
AATGCTAGCACGTCGACTCTCGAGTGAGATTGTTGACGGTACCGTATTTTGGATCTAGGAGGAAGGATCT
[114 nt withheld, positions 771-884]
TGAGAAGCTTGGGCCCGAACAAAAACTCATCTCAGAAGAGGATCTGAATAGCGCCGTCGACCATCATCAT
CATCATCATTGAGTTTAAACGGTCTCCAGCTTGGCTGTTTTGGCGGATGAGAGAAGATTTTCAGCCTGAT
ACAGATTAAATCAGAACGCAGAAGCGGTCTGATAAAACAGAATTTGCCTGGCGGCAGTAGCGCGGTGGTC
CCACCTGACCCCATGCCGAACTCAGAAGTGAAACGCCGTAGCGCCGATGGTAGTGTGGGGTCTCCCCATG
CGAGAGTAGGGAACTGCCAGGCATCAAATAAAACGAAAGGCTCAGTCGAAAGACTGGGCCTTTCGTTTTA
TCTGTTGTTTGTCGGTGAACTCTGAAAGGAGGAACTATATCCGGATCGAGATCCTCTAGAGTCGACCTGC
AGGCATGCAAGCTTGGCGTAATCATGGTCATAGCTGTTTCCTGTGTGAAATTGTTATCCGCTCACAATTC
CACACAACATACGAGCCGGAAGCATAAAGTGTAAAGCCTGGGGTGCCTAATGAGTGAGCTAACTCACATT
AATTGCGTTGCGCTCACTGCCCGCTTTCCAGTCGGGAAACCTGTCGTGCCAGCTGCATTAATGAATCGGC
CAACGCGCGGGGAGAGGCGGTTTGCGTATTGGGCGCTCTTCCGCTTCCTCGCTCACTGACTCGCTGCGCT
CGGTCGTTCGGCTGCGGCGAGCGGTATCAACTCACTCAAAGGCGGTAATACGGTTATCCACAGAATCAGG
GGATAACGCAGGAAAGAACATGTGAGCAAAAGGCCAGCAAAGGCCAGGAACCGTAAAAAGGCCGCGTTGC
TGGCGTTTTTCCATAGGCTCCGCCCCCCTGACGAGCATCACAAAAATCGACGCTCAAGTCAGAGGTGGCG
AAACCCGACAGGACTATAAAGATACCAGGCGTTTCCCCCTGGAAGCTCCCTCGTGCGCTCTCCTGTTCCG
ACCCTGCCGCTTACCGGATACCTGTCCGCCTTTCTCCCTTCGGGAAGCGTGGCGCTTTCTCATAGCTCAC
GCTGTAGGTATCTCAGTTCGGTGTAGGTCGTTCGCTCCAAGCTGGGCTGTGTGCACGAACCCCCCGTTCA
GCCCGACCGCTGCGCCTTATCCGGTAACTATCGTCTTGAGTCCAACCCGGTAAGACACGACTTATCGCCA
CTGGCAGCAGCCACTGGTAACAGGATTAGCAGAGCGAGGTATGTAGGCGGTGCTACAGAGTTCTTGAAGT
GGTGGCCTAACTACGGCTACACTAGAAGAACAGTATTTGGTATCTGCGCTCTGCTGAAGCCAGTTACCTT
CGGAAAAAGAGTTGGTAGCTCTTGATCCGGCAAACAAACCACCGCTGGTAGCGGTGGTTTTTTTGTTTGC
AAGCAGCAGATTACGCGCAGAAAAAAAGGATCTCAAGAAGATCCTTTGATCTTTTCTACGGGGTCTGACG
CTCAGTGGAACGAAAACTCACGTTAAGGGATTTTGGTCATGAGATTATCAAAAAGGATCTTCACCTAGAT
CCTTTTAAATTAAAAATGAAGTTTTAAATCAATCTAAAGTATATATGAGTAAACTTGGTCTGACAGTTAC
CAATGCTTAATCAGTGAGGCACCTATCTCAGCGATCTGTCTATTTCGTTCATCCATAGTTGCCTGACTCC
CCGTCGTGTAGATAACTACGATACGGGAGGGCTTACCATCTGGCCCCAGTGCTGCAATGATACCGCGAGA
CCCACGCTCACCGGCTCCAGATTTATCAGCAATAAACCAGCCAGCCGGAAGGGCCGAGCGCAGAAGTGGT
CCTGCAACTTTATCCGCCTCCATCCAGTCTATTAATTGTTGCCGGGAAGCTAGAGTAAGTAGTTCGCCAG
TTAATAGTTTGCGCAACGTTGTTGCCATTGCTACAGGCATCGTGGTGTCACGCTCGTCGTTTGGTATGGC
TTCATTCAGCTCCGGTTCCCAACGATCAAGGCGAGTTACATGATCCCCCATGTTGTGCAAAAAAGCGGTT
AGCTCCTTCGGTCCTCCGATCGTTGTCAGAAGTAAGTTGGCCGCAGTGTTATCACTCATGGTTATGGCAG
CACTGCATAATTCTCTTACTGTCATGCCATCCGTAAGATGCTTTTCTGTGACTGGTGAGTACTCAACCAA
GTCATTCTGAGAATAGTGTATGCGGCGACCGAGTTGCTCTTGCCCGGCGTCAATACGGGATAATACCGCG
CCACATAGCAGAACTTTAAAAGTGCTCATCATTGGAAAACGTTCTTCGGGGCGAAAACTCTCAAGGATCT
TACCGCTGTTGAGATCCAGTTCGATGTAACCCACTCGTGCACCCAACTGATCTTCAGCATCTTTTACTTT
CACCAGCGTTTCTGGGTGAGCAAAAACAGGAAGGC
